>Addgene plasmid #123199 | pSB166 - pL2_pSB90_tMAS::rLUC-I::pMAS | addgene full sequence | sequence record 242250 | Addgene NGS Result
TCAGCGGCCAAGCTGGCCGGCCAGGCCGCCAGCTTGGCATCAGACAAACCGGCCAGGATTTCATGCAGCC
GCACGGCTGGCACATACAAATGGACGAACGGATAAACCTTTTCACGCCCTTTTAAATATCCGATTATTCT
AATAAACGCTCTTTTCTCTTAGGTTTACCCGCCAATATATCCTGTCAAACACTGATAGTTTAAACGGATC
ACTTCGTGTCCCTCGGTCACATGTGCATCCTCGTAAGGAGATTTTTCAAATCAGTGCGCAAGACGTGACG
TAAGTATCCGAGTCAGTTTTTATTTTTCTACTAATTTGGTCGTTTATTTCGGCGTGTAGGACATGGCAAC
CGGGCCTGAATTTCGCGGGTATTCTGTTTCTATTCCAACTTTTTCTTGATCCGCAGCCATTAACGACTTT
TGAATAGATACGCTGACACGCCAAGCCTCGCTAGTCAAAAGTGTACCAAACAACGCTTTACAGCAAGAAC
GGAATGCGCGTGACGCTCGCGGTGACGCCATTTCGCCTTTTCAGAAATGGATAAATAGCCTTGCTTCCTA
TTATATCTTCCCAAATTACCAATACATTACACTAGCATCTGAATTTCATAACCAATCTCGATACACCAAA
TCGAATGACTTCTAAGGTTTATGATCCTGAACAAAGAAAGAGAATGATTACTGGACCTCAATGGTGGGCT
AGATGTAAGCAAATGAATGTTCTTGATTCTTTTATTAATTATTATGATTCTGAAAAGCATGCTGAAAATG
CTGTTATTTTTCTTCATGGAAATGCTGCTTCTTCTTATCTTTGGAGACATGTTGTTCCACATATTGAACC
AGTTGCTAGATGTATTATTCCAGATCTTATTGGTATGGGAAAGTCTGGTAAGTCTGGTAATGGTTCTTAT
AGACTTCTTGATCATTATAAGTATCTTACTGCTTGGTTTGAACTTCTTAATCTTCCAAAGAAGATTATTT
TTGTTGGACATGATTGGGGTGCTTGTTTGGCTTTTCATTATTCTTATGAACATCAAGATAAGATTAAGGC
TATTGTTCATGCTGAATCTGTTGTTGATGTTATTGAATCTTGGGATGAATGGCCTGATATTGAAGAAGAT
ATTGCTTTGATTAAGTCTGAAGAAGGAGAAAAGATGGTTTTGGAAAATAATTTCTTTGTTGAAACTATGT
TGCCATCTAAGATTATGAGAAAGCTTGAACCAGAAGAATTTGCTGCTTATCTTGAACCATTTAAGGAAAA
GGGTGAAGTTAGAAGGCCAACTCTTTCTTGGCCTAGAGAAATTCCTCTTGTTAAGGGTGGTAAGCCTGAT
GTTGTTCAAATTGTTAGAAATTATAATGCTTATCTTAGAGCTTCTGATGATCTTCCAAAGATGTTTATTG
AATCTGATCCAGGATTCTTTTCTAATGCTATTGTTGAAGGTGCTAAGAAGTTTCCTAATACTGAATTTGT
TAAGGTACTTCATGCTTCAACGTGTAACTTAAGAGATACTGTGTGAAATTTTATATTTCCATACATTTGC
TTGACCTTTGCTTTTTGTCAATTTTTTTCCCCTTACAGGTTAAGGGACTTCATTTTTCTCAAGAAGATGC
TCCTGATGAAATGGGAAAGTATATTAAGTCTTTTGTTGAAAGAGTTCTTAAGAATGAACAATGAGCTTGG
ACTCCCATGTTGGCAAAGGCAACCAAACAAACAATGAATGATCCGCTCCTGCATATGGGGCGGTTTGAGT
ATTTCAACTGCCATTTGGGCTGAATTGTAGACATGCTCCTGTCAGAAATTCCGTGATCTTACTCAATATT
CAGTAATCTCGGCCAATATCCTAAATGTGCGTGGCTTTATCTGTCTTTGTATTGTTTCATCAATTCATGT
AACGTTTGCTTTTCTTATGAATTTTCAAATAAATTATCCGCTGAGCTCGAATTCTAGTAAACCCGTCAAA
ACCTTGCGAGAGGTGATACATCGGCACAGAGTGTTCAACCCCAGTACATTAAAAACGTCCGCAATGTGTT
ATTAAGTTGTCTAAGCGTCAATTTGTTTACACCACAATATATCCTGCCACCAGCCAGCCAACAGCTCCCC
GACCGGCAGCTCGGCACAAAATCACCACTCGATACAGGCAGCCCATCAACCATGACTACTGTCCGGTCCA
ACAGATCCGAGCAGGAACCGTAAAAAGGCCGCGTTGCTGGCGTTTTTCCATAGGCTCCGCCCCCCTGACG
AGCATCACAAAAATCGACGCTCAAGTCAGAGGTGGCGAAACCCGACAGGACTATAAAGATACCAGGCGTT
TCCCCCTGGAAGCTCCCTCGTGCGCTCTCCTGTTCCGACCCTGCCGCTTACCGGATACCTGTCCGCCTTT
CTCCCTTCGGGAAGCGTGGCGCTTTCTCATAGCTCACGCTGTAGGTATCTCAGTTCGGTGTAGGTCGTTC
GCTCCAAGCTGGGCTGTGTGCACGAACCCCCCGTTCAGCCCGACCGCTGCGCCTTATCCGGTAACTATCG
TCTTGAGTCCAACCCGGTAAGACACGACTTATCGCCACTGGCAGCAGCCACTGGTAACAGGATTAGCAGA
GCGAGGTATGTAGGCGGTGCTACAGAGTTCTTGAAGTGGTGGCCTAACTACGGCTACACTAGAAGAACAG
TATTTGGTATCTGCGCTCTGCTGAAGCCAGTTACCTTCGGAAAAAGAGTTGGTAGCTCTTGATCCGGCAA
ACAAACCACCGCTGGTAGCGGTGGTTTTTTTGTTTGCAAGCAGCAGATTACGCGCAGAAAAAAAGGATCT
CAAGAAGATCCTTTGATCTTTTCTACGGGGTCTGACGCTCAGTGAGATCACGAGCCAGTATCCTGACGAA
TGGGTTCTCGTCCAACGCCCCTTTATCGACAGTATGTGAATTTGCAGTGTGGCCGCGATCAACGCACACT
GGCCTTGGGTCTGAAGGGTGATCTTCAAAACGAACCCCCGTCTTGGTGGTCAGTGTGATGGGCACATCGC
TTACTCCTCAGTCACCCTTTGAGCCAGATAATTAAGAGGCAAATGCAATTGGCTCAGGCTGCCATCGTCC
CCCCGTGCGAAACCTGCACGTCCGCGTCAAAGAAATAACCGGCACCTCTTGCTGTTTTTATCAGTTGAGG
GCTTGACGGATCCGCCTCAAGTTTGCGGCGCAGCCTCAAAATGAGAACATCTATACTCCTGTCATAAACC
TCCTCGTCGCGTACTCGACTGGCAATGAGAAGTTGCTCGCGCGATAGAACGTCGCGGGGTTTCTCTAAAA
ACGCGAGGAGAAGATTGAACTCACCTGCCGTAAGTTTCACCTCACCGCCAGCTTCGGACATCAAGCGACG
TTGCCTGAGATTAAGTGTCCAGTCAGTAAAACAAAAAGACCGTCGGTCTTTGGAGCGGACAACGTTGGGG
CGCACGCGCAAGGCAACCCGAATGCGTGCTAGAAACTCTCTGATACTGAACGGCTTAGCGATAAAATCAC
TTGCTCCTAGCTCGAGTGCAACAACTTTATCCGTCTCCTCAAGGCGGTCGCCACTGATAATTATGATTGG
AATATCAGACTTTGCCGCCAGATTACGAACGATCTCGAGCCCATCTTCACGACCTAAATCTAGATCAACA
ACCACGACATCGACCGTCGCGGAAGAGAGTACTCTTGTGAACTGGGTGCTGTCGGCTACCGCGGTCACTT
TGAAGGCGTGGATCGTAAGGTATTCAATAATAAGATGCCGCATAGCGACGTCGTCATCGACAAGAAGAAC
GTGTTTCAACGGCTCACCTTTCAATCTAAAATCTGAACCCTTGTTCACAGCGCTTGAGAAATTTTCACGT
GAAGGATGTACAATCATCTCCAGCTAAATGGGCAGTTCGTCAGAATTGCGGCTGACCGCGGATGACAAAA
ATGCGAACCAAGTATTTCAATTTTATGACAAAAATTCTCAATCGTTGTTACAAGTGAAACGCTTCGAGGT
TACAGCTAGAACGAAAACTCACGTTAAGGGATTTTGGTCATGAGATTATCAAAAAGGATCTTCACCTAGA
TCCTTTTAAATTAAAAATGAAGTTTTAAATCAATCTAAAGTATATATGAGTAAACTTGGTCTGACAGCTA
AAACAATTCATCCAGTAAAATATAATATTTTATTTTCTCCCAATCAGGCTTGATCCCCAGTAAGTCAAAA
AATAGCTCGACATACTGTTCTTCCCCGATATCCTCCCTGAGCGACCGGACGCAGAAGGCAATGTCATACC
ACTTGTCCGCCCTGCCGCTTCTCCCAAGATCAATAAAGCCACTTACTTTGCCATCTTTCACAAAGATGTT
GCTGTCTCCCAGGTCGCCGTGGGAAAAGACAAGTTCCTCTTCGGGCTTTTCCGTCTTTAAAAAATCATAC
AGCTCGCGCGGATCTTTAAATGGAGTGTCCTCTTCCCAGTTTTCGCAATCCACATCGGCCAGATCGTTAT
TCAGTAAGTAATCCAATTCGGCTAAGCGGCTGTCTAAGCTATTCGTATAGGGACAATCCGATATGTCGAT
GGAGTGAAAGAGCCTGATGCACTCCGCATACAGCTCGATAATCTTTTCAGGGCTTTGTTCATCTTCATAC
TCTTCCGAGCAAAGGACGCCATCGGCCTCACTCATGAGCAGATTGCTCCAGCCATCATGCCGTTCAAAGT
GCAGGACCTTTGGAACAGGCAGCTTTCCTTCCAGCCATAGCATCATGTCCTTTTCCCGTTCCACATCATA
GGTGGTCCCTTTATACCGGCTGTCCGTCATTTTTAAATATAGGTTTTCATTTTCTCCCACCAGCTTATAT
ACCTTAGCAGGAGACATTCCTTCCGTATCTTTTACGCAGCGGTATTTTTCGATCAGTTTTTTCAATTCCG
GTGATATTCTCATTTTAGCCATACTCTTCCTTTTTCAATATTATTGAAGCATTTATCAGGGTTATTGTCT
CATGAGCGGATACATATTTGAATGTATTTAGAAAAATAAACAAATAGGGGTTCCGCGCACTCGGAGCCTT
GATGTGGGCGCTTTTTGCAGCTGTTCGGCTGTGCGCTGGCCAGACAGTTATGCACAGGCCAGGCGGGTTT
TAAGAGTTTTAATAAGTTTTAAAGAGTTTTAGGCGGAAAAATCGCCTTTTTTCTCTTTTATATCAGTCAC
TTACATGTGTGACCGGTTCCCAATGTACGGCTTTGGGTTCCCAATGTACGGGTTCCGGTTCCCAATGTAC
GGCTTTGGGTTCCCAATGTACGTGCTATCCACAGGAAAGAAGCTTTTTCGACCTTTTTCCCCTGCTAGGG
CAATTTGCCCTAGCATCTGCTCCGTACATTAGGAACCGGCGGATGCTTCGCCCTCGATCAGGTTGCGGTA
GCGCATGACTAGGATCGGGCCAGCCTGCCCCGCCTCCTCCTTCAAATCGTACTCCGGCAGGTCATTTGAC
CCGATCAGCTTGCGCACGGTGAAACAGAACTTCTTGAACTCTCCGGCGCTGCCACTGCGTTCGTAGATCG
TCTTGAACAACCATCTGGCTTCTGCCTTGCCTGCGGCGCGGCGTGCCAGGCGGTAGAGAAAACGGCCGAT
GCCGGGATCGATCAAAAAGTAATCGGGGTGAACCGTCAGCACGTCCGGGTTCTTGCCTTCTGTGATCTCG
CGGTACATCCAATCAGCTAGCTCGATCTCGATGTACTCCGGCCGCCCGGTTTCGCTCTTTACGATCTTGT
AGCGGCTAATCAAGGCTTCACCCTCGGATACCGTCACCAGGCGGCCGTTCTTGGCCTTCTTCGTACGCTG
CATGGCAACGTGCGTGGTGTTTAACCGAATGCAGGTTTCTACCAGGTCGTCTTTCTGCTTTCCGCCATCG
GCTCGCCGGCAGAACTTGAGTACGTCCGCAACGTGTGGACGGAACACGCGGCCGGGCTTGTCTCCCTTCC
CTTCCCGGTATCGGTTCATGGATTCGGTTAGATGGGAAACCGCCATCAGTACCAGGTCGTAATCCCACAC
ACTGGCCATGCCGGCCGGCCCTGCGGAAACCTCTACGTGCCCGTCTGGAAGCTCGTAGCGGATCACCTCG
CCAGCTCGTCGGTCACGCTTCGACAGACGGAAAACGGCCACGTCCATGATGCTGCGACTATCGCGGGTGC
CCACGTCATAGAGCATCGGAACGAAAAAATCTGGTTGCTCGTCGCCCTTGGGCGGCTTCCTAATCGACGA
CGCACCGGCTGCCGGCGGTTGCCGGGATTCTTTGCGGATTCGATCAGCGGCCGCTTGCCACGATTCACCG
GGGCGTGCTTCTGCCTCGATGCGTTGCCGCTGGGCGGCCTGCGCGGCCTTCAACTTCTCCACCAGGTCAT
CACCCAGCGCCGCGCCGATTTGTACCGGGCCGGATGGTTTGCGACCGCTCACGCCGATTCCTCGGGCTTG
GGGGTTCCAGTGCCATTGCAGGGCCGGCAGACAACCCAGCCGCTTACGCCTGGCCAACCGCCCGTTCCTC
CACACATGGGGCATTCCACGGCGTCGGTGCCTGGTTGTTCTTGATTTTCCATGCCGCCTCCTTTAGCCGC
TAAAATTCATCTACTCATTTATTCATTTGCTCATTTACTCTGGTAGCTGCGCGATGTATTCAGATAGCAG
CTCGGTAATGGTCTTGCCTTGGCGTACCGCGTACATCTTCAGCTTGGTGTGATCCTCCGCCGGCAACTGA
AAGTTGACCCGCTTCATGGCTGGCGTGTCTGCCAGGCTGGCCAACGTTGCAGCCTTGCTGCTGCGTGCGC
TCGGACGGCCGGCACTTAGCGTGTTTGTGCTTTTGCTCATTTTCTCTTTACCTCATTAACTCAAATGAGT
TTTGATTTAATTTCAGCGGCCAGCGCCTGGACCTCGCGGGCAGCGTCGCCCTCGGGTTCTGATTCAAGAA
CGGTTGTGCCGGCGGCGGCAGTGCCTGGGTAGCTCACGCGCTGCGTGATACGGGACTCAAGAATGGGCAG
CTCGTACCCGGCCAGCGCCTCGGCAACCTCACCGCCGATGCGCGTGCCTTTGATCGCCCGCGACACGACA
AAGGCCGCTTGTAGCCTTCCATCCGTGACCTCAATGCGCTGCTTAACCAGCTCCACCAGGTCGGCGGTGG
CCCATATGTCGTAAGGGCTTGGCTGCACCGGAATCAGCACGAAGTCGGCTGCCTTGATCGCGGACACAGC
CAAGTCCGCCGCCTGGGGCGCTCCGTCGATCACTACGAAGTCGCGCCGGCCGATGGCCTTCACGTCGCGG
TCAATCGTCGGGCGGTCGATGCCGACAACGGTTAGCGGTTGATCTTCCCGCACGGCCGCCCAATCGCGGG
CACTGCCCTGGGGATCGGAATCGACTAACAGAACATCGGCCCCGGCGAGTTGCAGGGCGCGGGCTAGATG
GGTTGCGATGGTCGTCTTGCCTGACCCGCCTTTCTGGTTAAGTACAGCGATAACCTTCATGCGTTCCCCT
TGCGTATTTGTTTATTTACTCATCGCATCATATACGCAGCGACCGCATGACGCAAGCTGTTTTACTCAAA
TACACATCACCTTTTTAGACGGCGGCGCTCGGTTTCT
Features (pLannotate 1.2.2; 13 found; start..end, strand, type, name):
    163..187     -  misc_feature   RB T-DNA repeat: right border repeat from nopaline C58 T-DNA
    253..633     +  promoter       MAS promoter: mannopine synthase promoter (Velten et al., 1984)
    635..1489    +  CDS            LUCI_RENRE (fragment): Experimental evidence at protein level: Swiss-Prot protein existence level 1. Upon binding the substrate, the enzyme catalyzes an oxygenation, producing a very short-lived hydroperoxide that cyclizes into a dioxetanone structure, which collapses, releasing a CO(2) molecule. The spontaneous breakdown of the dioxetanone releases the energy (about 50 kcal/mole) that is necessary to generate the excited state of the coelenteramide product, which is the singlet form of the monoanion. In vivo the product undergoes the process of nonradiative energy transfer to an accessory protein, a green fluoresce
   1567..1671    +  CDS            LUCI_RENRE (fragment): Experimental evidence at protein level: Swiss-Prot protein existence level 1. Upon binding the substrate, the enzyme catalyzes an oxygenation, producing a very short-lived hydroperoxide that cyclizes into a dioxetanone structure, which collapses, releasing a CO(2) molecule. The spontaneous breakdown of the dioxetanone releases the energy (about 50 kcal/mole) that is necessary to generate the excited state of the coelenteramide product, which is the singlet form of the monoanion. In vivo the product undergoes the process of nonradiative energy transfer to an accessory protein, a green fluoresce
   1676..1928    +  terminator     MAS terminator: mannopine synthase terminator
   2055..2079    -  misc_feature   LB T-DNA repeat: left border repeat from nopaline C58 T-DNA
   2215..2803    -  rep_origin     ori: high-copy-number ColE1/pMB1/pBR322/pUC origin of replication
   3067..3867    -  CDS            virG: VIRG_AGRT9 - Protein inferred from homology: Swiss-Prot protein existence level 3. VirG is required for the positive regulation of at least two vir loci encoded by the Ti plasmid of A.tumefaciens. From Agrobacterium tumefaciens (strain 15955).
   4128..4922    -  CDS            KanR: aminoglycoside phosphotransferase; aphA-3; confers resistance to kanamycin
   4923..5027    -  promoter       AmpR promoter: bla
   5089..5283    -  rep_origin     pVS1 oriV: origin of replication for the Pseudomonas plasmid pVS1 (Heeb et al., 2000)
   5349..6422    -  CDS            pVS1 RepA: replication protein from the Pseudomonas plasmid pVS1 (Heeb et al., 2000)
   6851..7480    -  CDS            pVS1 StaA: stability protein from the Pseudomonas plasmid pVS1 (Heeb et al., 2000)
