[The description below was written by a language model from this plasmid's Addgene catalogue record and pLannotate feature annotations shown in this document.]
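Description:
pSB166 (pL2_pSB90_tMAS::rLUC-I::pMAS) is a binary plant expression vector intended for Agrobacterium-mediated transient expression of an intron-containing Renilla luciferase reporter. It is built on pSB90, a derivative of the modular-cloning level 2 backbone pAGM4723 to which the VirGN54D gene was added. The sequenced plasmid is about 7.6 kb, consistent with the recorded 5.85 kb backbone plus a 1.7 kb synthetic insert. A high-copy ColE1/pUC-type origin supports propagation in E. coli. The pVS1 oriV, together with the RepA replication protein and StaA stability protein, allows stable maintenance in Agrobacterium. Selection in bacteria is by kanamycin, through an aminoglycoside phosphotransferase gene driven by the bla (AmpR) promoter.

The T-DNA, bounded by nopaline C58-type right and left border repeats, carries a single compact expression unit: the mannopine synthase (MAS) promoter, the Renilla luciferase coding sequence, and the MAS terminator. The feature table shows the luciferase as two fragments separated by a short gap, which corresponds to the intron noted in the record. Because bacteria cannot splice, the intron prevents functional luciferase from being made in Agrobacterium, so the measured signal reflects expression in plant cells. No plant selectable marker is annotated within the T-DNA, in keeping with transient rather than stable use.

The virG gene lies outside the T-DNA in the backbone. VirG is the positive regulator of Ti-plasmid vir loci, and N54D is generally known as a constitutively active variant, though the annotation itself does not resolve the mutation. According to the depositor, the small insert and the backbone VirGN54D together favour strong transient expression. The associated work describes an efficient transient transformation method for Catharanthus roseus seedlings.
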