Addgene plasmid #123199: pSB166 - pL2_pSB90_tMAS::rLUC-I::pMAS
Purpose: binary plant vector for transient expression of a Renilla luciferase (rLUC, with intron)
Depositing lab: Erin Cram & Carolyn Lee-Parsons. Depositing organization: Northeastern University. Publication: EASI Transformation: An Efficient Transient Expression Method for Analyzing Gene Function in Catharanthus roseus Seedlings. Mortensen S, Bernal-Franco D, Cole LF, Sathitloetsakun S, Cram EJ, Lee-Parsons CWT. Front Plant Sci. 2019 Jun 11;10:755. doi: 10.3389/fpls.2019.00755. eCollection 2019. PubMed 31263474.
Backbone
  Vector backbone: pSB90
  Backbone manufacturer: Modified from pAGM4723 (Weber et al., 2011; DOI:10.1371/journal.pone.0016765) by the addition of the VirGN54D gene
  Backbone size w/o insert (bp): 5851
  Vector type: Plant Expression, Luciferase
Growth in bacteria
  Bacterial resistance: Kanamycin, 50 μg/mL
  Growth temperature: 37°C
  Growth strain: DH5alpha
  Copy number: High Copy
Gene/Insert
  Gene/Insert name: tMAS::rLUC-I::pMAS
  Species: Synthetic
  Insert size (bp): 1702
  Cloning method: Restriction Enzyme; 5′ cloning site Unknown (unknown if destroyed); 3′ cloning site Unknown (unknown if destroyed)
  Sequencing primers: 5′ n/a
Terms and licenses: Academic/Nonprofit Terms; Industry Terms: Not Available to Industry
Depositor comments: Vector for transient expression of a Renilla luciferase (rLUC, intron for avoiding expression in Agrobacteria). Small insert size and VirGN54D in the vector backbone facilitate strong transient expression in plants.
How to cite: pSB166 - pL2_pSB90_tMAS::rLUC-I::pMAS was a gift from Erin Cram & Carolyn Lee-Parsons (Addgene plasmid # 123199 ; http://n2t.net/addgene:123199 ; RRID:Addgene_123199)
